Addgene plasmid #244918: pAAV.SynFLEX.(cyto).cpSFGFP.mIRFP670nano3
Purpose: cpSFGFP control with non-responsive mIRFP670nano3
Depositing lab: Tim Brown & HHMI-JRC Tool Translation Team. Depositing organization: HHMI, Janelia Research Campus. Publication: iATPSnFR2: A high-dynamic-range fluorescent sensor for monitoring intracellular ATP. Marvin JS, Kokotos AC, Kumar M, Pulido C, Tkachuk AN, Yao JS, Brown TA, Ryan TA. Proc Natl Acad Sci U S A. 2024 May 21;121(21):e2314604121. doi: 10.1073/pnas.2314604121. Epub 2024 May 15. PubMed 38748581.
Backbone
  Vector backbone: pAAV
  Vector type: AAV
Growth in bacteria
  Bacterial resistance: Ampicillin, 100 μg/mL
  Growth temperature: 30°C
  Growth strain: NEB Stable
  Copy number: Low Copy
Gene/Insert
  Gene/Insert name: cpSFGFP.mIRFP670nano3
  Species: M. musculus (mouse)
  Cloning method: Restriction Enzyme; 5′ cloning site Unknown (unknown if destroyed)
Terms and licenses: Academic/Nonprofit Terms; Industry Terms: Not Available to Industry
How to cite: pAAV.SynFLEX.(cyto).cpSFGFP.mIRFP670nano3 was a gift from Tim Brown & HHMI-JRC Tool Translation Team (Addgene plasmid # 244918 ; http://n2t.net/addgene:244918 ; RRID:Addgene_244918)
