[The description below was written by a language model from this plasmid's Addgene catalogue record and pLannotate feature annotations shown in this document.]
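Description:
pAAV.SynFLEX.(cyto).cpSFGFP.mIRFP670nano3 is an AAV transfer plasmid built on a pAAV backbone, used to package a Cre-dependent, neuron-targeted fluorescent control construct into recombinant adeno-associated virus. The bacterial portion carries an ampicillin resistance gene (β-lactamase with its own promoter), a ColE1/pUC-type origin and an f1 phage origin. The origin is annotated as a high-copy type, although the catalogue lists the plasmid as low copy and it is kept in a recombination-deficient stable strain, as is usual for protecting the ITRs. Short lacI, lacZα and SV40 large T fragments in the annotation are backbone remnants rather than functional genes.

Between the two AAV2 inverted terminal repeats, which provide the signals for genome replication and packaging, the expression cassette runs on the minus strand of the sequenced record. It consists of a human synapsin I promoter fragment for neuron-specific expression, a chimeric β-globin/immunoglobulin intron, the FLEX-flanked insert, a WPRE to enhance transcript stability and expression, and an SV40 polyadenylation signal. The coding region is a fusion of circularly permuted superfolder GFP (matched by the annotation tool as a GFP variant) and the small near-infrared, biliverdin-dependent protein mIRFP670nano3 (matched as miRFP670nano). It lies in the opposite orientation to the promoter and is bracketed by paired loxP and lox2272 sites in opposing orientation. Cre recombinase inverts the cassette and then excises one site of each pair, locking it in the sense orientation, so only Cre-expressing neurons produce the protein. The "(cyto)" label suggests cytosolic localisation, and no targeting signal is annotated.

The construct was deposited alongside the iATPSnFR2 ATP sensor work. Its stated purpose is a cpSFGFP control paired with a non-responsive mIRFP670nano3 reference, presumably for distinguishing genuine sensor responses from unrelated fluorescence changes in ratiometric imaging.
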