Features (pLannotate 1.2.2; 19 found; start..end, strand, type, name):
     69..497     +  rep_origin     f1 ori (sequence partly withheld): f1 bacteriophage origin of replication; arrow indicates direction of (+) strand synthesis
    550..654     +  promoter       AmpR promoter: bla
    655..1515    +  CDS            AmpR: β-lactamase; bla; confers resistance to ampicillin, carbenicillin, and related antibiotics
   1686..2274    +  rep_origin     ori: high-copy-number ColE1/pMB1/pBR322/pUC origin of replication
   2457..2513    +  CDS            lacI (fragment): lac repressor; lacI; The lac repressor binds to the lac operator to inhibit transcription in E. coli. This inhibition can be relieved by adding lactose or isopropyl-β-D-thiogalactopyranoside (IPTG).
   2507..2640    -  repeat_region  AAV2 ITR: inverted terminal repeat of adeno-associated virus serotype 2 inverted
   2711..2779    +  CDS            large T antigen (fragment): large T antigen from SV40 (simian virus 40)
   2802..2923    +  polyA_signal   SV40 poly(A) signal: SV40 polyadenylation signal
   3001..3589    -  misc_feature   WPRE: woodchuck hepatitis virus posttranscriptional regulatory element
   3661..3694    -  protein_bind   loxP: Cre-mediated recombination occurs in the 8-bp core sequence (GCATACAT). Cre recombinase
   3765..3798    -  protein_bind   lox2272: Cre-mediated recombination occurs in the 8-bp core sequence (GGATACTT). lox2272 sites are compatible with each other, but incompatible with loxP or loxN sites (Lee and Saito, 1988). Cre recombinase
   3838..4566    +  CDS            cEGFP: cEGFP is a basic (constitutively fluorescent) green fluorescent protein published in 2008, derived from Aequorea victoria.
   4636..5076    +  CDS            miRFP670nano: miRFP670nano is a basic (constitutively fluorescent) near ir fluorescent protein published in 2019, derived from Nostoc punctiforme. It has very low acid sensitivity. It requires the cofactor biliverdin for fluorescence.
   5092..5125    +  protein_bind   loxP: Cre-mediated recombination occurs in the 8-bp core sequence (GCATACAT). Cre recombinase
   5188..5221    +  protein_bind   lox2272: Cre-mediated recombination occurs in the 8-bp core sequence (GGATACTT). lox2272 sites are compatible with each other, but incompatible with loxP or loxN sites (Lee and Saito, 1988). Cre recombinase
   5234..5366    -  intron         chimeric intron: chimera between introns from human β-globin and immunoglobulin heavy chain genes
   5459..5856    -  promoter       hSyn promoter (fragment): human synapsin I promoter; confers neuron-specific expression (Kügler et al., 2003)
   5959..6091    +  repeat_region  AAV2 ITR (fragment): inverted terminal repeat of adeno-associated virus serotype 2 inverted
   6086..64      +  CDS            lacZα (fragment) (across the origin): LacZα fragment of β-galactosidase; lacZ fragment
>Addgene plasmid #244918 | pAAV.SynFLEX.(cyto).cpSFGFP.mIRFP670nano3 | addgene full sequence | sequence record 488656 | Addgene NGS Result
GCGTAATAGCGAAGAGGCCCGCACCGATCGCCCTTCCCAACAGTTGCGCAGCCTGAATGGCGAATGGG
[124 nt withheld, positions 69-192]
C
[91 nt withheld, positions 194-284]
A
[49 nt withheld, positions 286-334]
CCTTTGACGTTGGAGTCCACGTTCTTT
[37 nt withheld, positions 362-398]
ACCCTATCTCGGTCTATTCTTTTGATTTATAAGGGATTTTGCCGATTTCGGCCTATTGGTTAAAAAATGA
GCTGATTTAACAAAAATTTAACGCGAATTTTAACAAAATATTAACGCTTACAATTTAGGTGGCACTTTTC
GGGGAAATGTGCGCGGAACCCCTATTTGTTTATTTTTCTAAATACATTCAAATATGTATCCGCTCATGAG
ACAATAACCCTGATAAATGCTTCAATAATATTGAAAAAGGAAGAGTATGAGTATTCAACATTTCCGTGTC
GCCCTTATTCCCTTTTTTGCGGCATTTTGCCTTCCTGTTTTTGCTCACCCAGAAACGCTGGTGAAAGTAA
AAGATGCTGAAGATCAGTTGGGTGCACGAGTGGGTTACATCGAACTGGATCTCAACAGCGGTAAGATCCT
TGAGAGTTTTCGCCCCGAAGAACGTTTTCCAATGATGAGCACTTTTAAAGTTCTGCTATGTGGCGCGGTA
TTATCCCGTATTGACGCCGGGCAAGAGCAACTCGGTCGCCGCATACACTATTCTCAGAATGACTTGGTTG
AGTACTCACCAGTCACAGAAAAGCATCTTACGGATGGCATGACAGTAAGAGAATTATGCAGTGCTGCCAT
AACCATGAGTGATAACACTGCGGCCAACTTACTTCTGACAACGATCGGAGGACCGAAGGAGCTAACCGCT
TTTTTGCACAACATGGGGGATCATGTAACTCGCCTTGATCGTTGGGAACCGGAGCTGAATGAAGCCATAC
CAAACGACGAGCGTGACACCACGATGCCTGTAGCAATGGCAACAACGTTGCGCAAACTATTAACTGGCGA
ACTACTTACTCTAGCTTCCCGGCAACAATTAATAGACTGGATGGAGGCGGATAAAGTTGCAGGACCACTT
CTGCGCTCGGCCCTTCCGGCTGGCTGGTTTATTGCTGATAAATCTGGAGCCGGTGAGCGTGGGTCTCGCG
GTATCATTGCAGCACTGGGGCCAGATGGTAAGCCCTCCCGTATCGTAGTTATCTACACGACGGGGAGTCA
GGCAACTATGGATGAACGAAATAGACAGATCGCTGAGATAGGTGCCTCACTGATTAAGCATTGGTAACTG
TCAGACCAAGTTTACTCATATATACTTTAGATTGATTTAAAACTTCATTTTTAATTTAAAAGGATCTAGG
TGAAGATCCTTTTTGATAATCTCATGACCAAAATCCCTTAACGTGAGTTTTCGTTCCACTGAGCGTCAGA
CCCCGTAGAAAAGATCAAAGGATCTTCTTGAGATCCTTTTTTTCTGCGCGTAATCTGCTGCTTGCAAACA
AAAAAACCACCGCTACCAGCGGTGGTTTGTTTGCCGGATCAAGAGCTACCAACTCTTTTTCCGAAGGTAA
CTGGCTTCAGCAGAGCGCAGATACCAAATACTGTTCTTCTAGTGTAGCCGTAGTTAGGCCACCACTTCAA
GAACTCTGTAGCACCGCCTACATACCTCGCTCTGCTAATCCTGTTACCAGTGGCTGCTGCCAGTGGCGAT
AAGTCGTGTCTTACCGGGTTGGACTCAAGACGATAGTTACCGGATAAGGCGCAGCGGTCGGGCTGAACGG
GGGGTTCGTGCACACAGCCCAGCTTGGAGCGAACGACCTACACCGAACTGAGATACCTACAGCGTGAGCT
ATGAGAAAGCGCCACGCTTCCCGAAGGGAGAAAGGCGGACAGGTATCCGGTAAGCGGCAGGGTCGGAACA
GGAGAGCGCACGAGGGAGCTTCCAGGGGGAAACGCCTGGTATCTTTATAGTCCTGTCGGGTTTCGCCACC
TCTGACTTGAGCGTCGATTTTTGTGATGCTCGTCAGGGGGGCGGAGCCTATGGAAAAACGCCAGCAACGC
GGCCTTTTTACGGTTCCTGGCCTTTTGCTGGCCTTTTGCTCACATGTTCTTTCCTGCGTTATCCCCTGAT
TCTGTGGATAACCGTATTACCGCCTTTGAGTGAGCTGATACCGCTCGCCGCAGCCGAACGACCGAGCGCA
GCGAGTCAGTGAGCGAGGAAGCGGAAGAGCGCCCAATACGCAAACCGCCTCTCCCCGCGCGTTGGCCGAT
TCATTAATGCAGCTGCGCGCTCGCTCGCTCACTGAGGCCGCCCGGGCAAAGCCCGGGCGTCGGGCGACCT
TTGGTCGCCCGGCCTCAGTGAGCGAGCGAGCGCGCAGAGAGGGAGTGGCCAACTCCATCACTAGGGGTTC
CTTGTAGTTAATGATTAACCCGCCATGCTACTTATCTACGTAGCCATGCTCTAGGAAGATCCTTATCGAT
TTTACCACATTTGTAGAGGTTTTACTTGCTTTAAAAAACCTCCCACATCTCCCCCTGAACCTGAAACATA
AAATGAATGCAATTGTTGTTGTTAACTTGTTTATTGCAGCTTATAATGGTTACAAATAAAGCAATAGCAT
CACAAATTTCACAAATAAAGCATTTTTTTCACTGCATTCTAGTTGTGGTTTGTCCAAACTCATCAATGTA
TCTTATCATGTCTGCTCGAAGCGGCCGCCCGGGTCGACTCTAGATGCATGCTCGAGCGGCCGCCCGGGTC
GACGGTATCGATGCGGGGAGGCGGCCCAAAGGGAGATCCGACTCGTCTGAGGGCGAAGGCGAAGACGCGG
AAGAGGCCGCAGAGCCGGCAGCAGGCCGCGGGAAGGAAGGTCCGCTGGATTGAGGGCCGAAGGGACGTAG
CAGAAGGACGTCCCGCGCAGAATCCAGGTGGCAACACAGGCGAGCAGCCAAGGAAAGGACGATGATTTCC
CCGACAACACCACGGAATTGTCAGTGCCCAACAGCCGAGCCCCTGTCCAGCAGCGGGCAAGGCAGGCGGC
GATGAGTTCCGCCGTGGCAATAGGGAGGGGGAAAGCGAAAGTCCCGGAAAGGAGCTGACAGGTGGTGGCA
ATGCCCCAACCAGTGGGGGTTGCGTCAGCAAACACAGTGCACACCACGCCACGTTGCCTGACAACGGGCC
ACAACTCCTCATAAAGAGACAGCAACCAGGATTTATACAAGGAGGAGAAAATGAAAGCCATACGGGAAGC
AATAGCATGATACAAAGGCATTAAAGCAGCGTATCCACATAGCGTAAAAGGAGCAACATAGTTAAGAATA
CCAGTCAATCTTTCACAAATTTTGTAATCCAGAGGTTGATTATCGATAAGCTTCTCGAGTGGATCATCTG
CAGAATTCGCCCTTTTCAGTGTTTCGAACCTCTTCGAGGGACATAACTTCGTATAATGTATGCTATACGA
AGTTATGGGTCGATGGTGAGATCTGGACTAGAGGGTCGATGGTGATGCTTGGATCAAAATAGGAAGAATC
CCAATGATAACTTCGTATAAAGTATCCTATACGAAGTTATACTAGTGGTACCACCGGTGATATCGCCACC
ATGGGCAGATCTAGCCACAACGTCTATATCATGGCCGACAAGCAGAAGAACGGCATCAAGGCGAACTTCA
AGATCCGCCACAACGTGGAGGACGGCAGCGTGCAGCTCGCCGACCACTACCAGCAGAACACCCCCATCGG
CGACGGCCCCGTGCTGCTGCCCGACAACCACTACCTGAGCACCCAGTCCGTGCTGAGCAAAGACCCCAAC
GAGAAGCGCGATCACATGGTCCTGCTGGAGTTCGTGACCGCCGCCGGGATCACTCTCGGCATGGACGAGC
TGTACAAGGGCGGTACCGGAGGGAGCATGAGCAAGGGCGAGGAGCTGTTCACCGGGGTGGTGCCCATCCT
GGTCGAGCTGGACGGCGACGTAAACGGCCACAAGTTCAGCGTGCGCGGCGAGGGCGAGGGCGATGCCACC
AACGGCAAGCTGACCCTGAAGTTCATCTGCACCACCGGCAAGCTGCCCGTGCCCTGGCCCACCCTCGTGA
CCACCCTGACCTACGGCGTGCAGTGCTTCAGCCGCTACCCCGACCACATGAAGCAGCACGACTTCTTCAA
GTCCGCCATGCCCGAAGGCTACGTCCAGGAGCGCACCATCAGCTTCAAGGACGACGGCACCTACAAGACC
CGCGCCGAGGTGAAGTTCGAGGGCGACACCCTGGTGAACCGCATCGAGCTGAAGGGCATCGACTTCAAGG
AGGACGGCAACATCCTGGGGCATAAGCTGGAGTACAACTTTAACCTGCAGTCTACCGGCTCCGGAGGTGG
AGGTACTGGAGGAGGTGGGTCAGGTGGAGGTGGATCAATGGCAAACCTGGACAAGATGCTGAACACCACC
GTGACCGAGGTGCGCAAGTTCCTGCAAGCGGACAGAGTGTGCGTGTTCAAGTTCGAGGAAGATTACTCCG
GCACCGTCTCGCACGAAGCCGTGGACGACAGATGGATTAGCATCCTGAAGACCCAGGTGCAGGACAGATA
CTTCATGGAAACCAGAGGCGAGGAATACGTCCACGGCAGATACCAGGCCATCGCCGACATCTACACAGCC
AATCTGGTCGAGTGCTACAGAGACCTGCTGATCGAGTTTCAGGTGCGGGCCATTCTGGCTGTCCCCATCC
TGCAAGGCAAGAAGCTGTGGGGCCTGCTGGTGGCCCACCAACTGGCCGGCCCTCGGGAGTGGCAGACCTG
GGAAATCGACTTCCTGAAACAGCAAGCCGTGGTGATGGGCATCGCCATCCAGCAGAGCTAGGCTAGCACT
AGTATAACTTCGTATAGCATACATTATACGAAGTTATGTGTCGATGGTGATGCTTGGCAATTCGGGTCGA
TGGTGAAGCATTGGTCTTCCTATTTTGATATAACTTCGTATAGGATACTTTATACGAAGTTATGGGGATC
ATCACCTGTGGAGAGAAAGGCAAAGTGGATGTCAGTAAGACCAATAGGTGCCTATCAGAAACGCAAGAGT
CTTCTCTGTCTCGACAAGCCCAGTTTCTATTGGTCTCCTTAAACCTGTCTTGTAACCTTGATACTTACCT
GATCCAACGGCTGCGACTTGGGGCAGGGGGTCCTAGGGGTGGTCTGGCCAGGAGCCGCGGGGGCGGACTG
CGCGGTGCCCAGGAGCACAGCTGCGCTCTCAGGCACGACACGACTCCTCCGCTGCCCACCGCAGACTGAG
GCAGCGCTGAGTCGCCGGCGCCGCAGCGCAGATGGTCGCGCCCGTGCCCCCCTATCTCGCGCCTCGCGTG
GTGCGGTCCGGCTGGGCCGGCGGCGGCGCGGACGCGACCAAGGTGGCCGGGAAGGGGAGTTTGCGGGGGA
CCGGCGAGTGACGTCAGCGCGCCTTCAGTGCTGAGGCGGCGGTGGCGCGCGCCGCCAGGCGGGGGCGAAG
GCACTGTCCGCGGTGCTGAAGCTGGCAGTGCGCACGCGCCTCGCCGCATCCTGTTTCCCCTCCCCCTCTC
TGATAGGGGATGCGCAATTTGGGGAATGGGGGTTGGGTGCTTGTCCAGTGGGTCGGGGTCGGTCGTCAAT
TTAAATACTGAAAAGGGCGAATTCCAGCACACTGGAGCTCGGATCTTCCTAGAGCATGGCTACGTAGATA
AGTAGCATGGCGGGTTAATCATTAACTACAAGGAACCCCTAGTGATGGAGTTGGCCACTCCCTCTCTGCG
CGCTCGCTCGCTCACTGAGGCCGGGCGACCAAAGGTCGCCCGACGCCCGGGCTTTGCCCGGGCGGCCTCA
GTGAGCGAGCGAGCGCGCAGCTG
